>Addgene plasmid #116654 | pHAGE-RAF1-L136I | addgene full sequence | sequence record 252908 | Addgene NGS Result
TGGAAGGGCTAATTCACTCCCAAAGAAGACAAGATATCCTTGATCTGTGGATCTACCACACACAAGGCTA
CTTCCCTGATTAGCAGAACTACACACCAGGGCCAGGGGTCAGATATCCACTGACCTTTGGATGGTGCTAC
AAGCTAGTACCAGTTGAGCCAGATAAGGTAGAAGAGGCCAATAAAGGAGAGAACACCAGCTTGTTACACC
CTGTGAGCCTGCATGGGATGGATGACCCGGAGAGAGAAGTGTTAGAGTGGAGGTTTGACAGCCGCCTAGC
ATTTCATCACGTGGCCCGAGAGCTGCATCCGGAGTACTTCAAGAACTGCTGATATCGAGCTTGCTACAAG
GGACTTTCCGCTGGGGACTTTCCAGGGAGGCGTGGCCTGGGCGGGACTGGGGAGTGGCGAGCCCTCAGAT
CCTGCATATAAGCAGCTGCTTTTTGCCTGTACTGGGTCTCTCTGGTTAGACCAGATCTGAGCCTGGGAGC
TCTCTGGCTAACTAGGGAACCCACTGCTTAAGCCTCAATAAAGCTTGCCTTGAGTGCTTCAAGTAGTGTG
TGCCCGTCTGTTGTGTGACTCTGGTAACTAGAGATCCCTCAGACCCTTTTAGTCAGTGTGGAAAATCTCT
AGCAGTGGCGCCCGAACAGGGACTTGAAAGCGAAAGGGAAACCAGAGGAGCTCTCTCGACGCAGGACTCG
GCTTGCTGAAGCGCGCACGGCAAGAGGCGAGGGGCGGCGACTGGTGAGTACGCCAAAAATTTTGACTAGC
GGAGGCTAGAAGGAGAGAGATGGGTGCGAGAGCGTCAGTATTAAGCGGGGGAGAATTAGATCGCGATGGG
AAAAAATTCGGTTAAGGCCAGGGGGAAAGAAAAAATATAAATTAAAACATATAGTATGGGCAAGCAGGGA
GCTAGAACGATTCGCAGTTAATCCTGGCCTGTTAGAAACATCAGAAGGCTGTAGACAAATACTGGGACAG
CTACAACCATCCCTTCAGACAGGATCAGAAGAACTTAGATCATTATATAATACAGTAGCAACCCTCTATT
GTGTGCATCAAAGGATAGAGATAAAAGACACCAAGGAAGCTTTAGACAAGATAGAGGAAGAGCAAAACAA
AAGTAAGACCACCGCACAGCAAGCGGCCGGCCGCTGATCTTCAGACCTGGAGGAGGAGATATGAGGGACA
ATTGGAGAAGTGAATTATATAAATATAAAGTAGTAAAAATTGAACCATTAGGAGTAGCACCCACCAAGGC
AAAGAGAAGAGTGGTGCAGAGAGAAAAAAGAGCAGTGGGAATAGGAGCTTTGTTCCTTGGGTTCTTGGGA
GCAGCAGGAAGCACTATGGGCGCAGCGTCAATGACGCTGACGGTACAGGCCAGACAATTATTGTCTGGTA
TAGTGCAGCAGCAGAACAATTTGCTGAGGGCTATTGAGGCGCAACAGCATCTGTTGCAACTCACAGTCTG
GGGCATCAAGCAGCTCCAGGCAAGAATCCTGGCTGTGGAAAGATACCTAAAGGATCAACAGCTCCTGGGG
ATTTGGGGTTGCTCTGGAAAACTCATTTGCACCACTGCTGTGCCTTGGAATGCTAGTTGGAGTAATAAAT
CTCTGGAACAGATTTGGAATCACACGACCTGGATGGAGTGGGACAGAGAAATTAACAATTACACAAGCTT
AATACACTCCTTAATTGAAGAATCGCAAAACCAGCAAGAAAAGAATGAACAAGAATTATTGGAATTAGAT
AAATGGGCAAGTTTGTGGAATTGGTTTAACATAACAAATTGGCTGTGGTATATAAAATTATTCATAATGA
TAGTAGGAGGCTTGGTAGGTTTAAGAATAGTTTTTGCTGTACTTTCTATAGTGAATAGAGTTAGGCAGGG
ATATTCACCATTATCGTTTCAGACCCACCTCCCAACCCCGAGGGGACCCGACAGGCCCGAAGGAATAGAA
GAAGAAGGTGGAGAGAGAGACAGAGACAGATCCATTCGATTAGTGAACGGATCTCGACGGTATCGCCGAA
TTCACAAATGGCAGTATTCATCCACAATTTTAAAAGAAAAGGGGGGATTGGGGGGTACAGTGCAGGGGAA
AGAATAGTAGACATAATAGCAACAGACATACAAACTAAAGAATTACAAAAACAAATTACAAAAATTCAAA
ATTTTCGGGTTTATTACAGGGACAGCAGAGATCCAGTTTGGACTAGTCGTGAGGCTCCGGTGCCCGTCAG
TGGGCAGAGCGCACATCGCCCACAGTCCCCGAGAAGTTGGGGGGAGGGGTCGGCAATTGAACCGGTGCCT
AGAGAAGGTGGCGCGGGGTAAACTGGGAAAGTGATGTCGTGTACTGGCTCCGCCTTTTTCCCGAGGGTGG
GGGAGAACCGTATATAAGTGCAGTAGTCGCCGTGAACGTTCTTTTTCGCAACGGGTTTGCCGCCAGAACA
CAGGTAAGTGCCGTGTGTGGTTCCCGCGGGCCTGGCCTCTTTACGGGTTATGGCCCTTGCGTGCCTTGAA
TTACTTCCACCTGGCTGCAGTACGTGATTCTTGATCCCGAGCTTCGGGTTGGAAGTGGGTGGGAGAGTTC
GAGGCCTTGCGCTTAAGGAGCCCCTTCGCCTCGTGCTTGAGTTGAGGCCTGGCCTGGGCGCTGGGGCCGC
CGCGTGCGAATCTGGTGGCACCTTCGCGCCTGTCTCGCTGCTTTCGATAAGTCTCTAGCCATTTAAAATT
TTTGATGACCTGCTGCGACGCTTTTTTTCTGGCAAGATAGTCTTGTAAATGCGGGCCAAGATCTGCACAC
TGGTATTTCGGTTTTTGGGGCCGCGGGCGGCGACGGGGCCCGTGCGTCCCAGCGCACATGTTCGGCGAGG
CGGGGCCTGCGAGCGCGGCCACCGAGAATCGGACGGGGGTAGTCTCAAGCTGGCCGGCCTGCTCTGGTGC
CTGGCCTCGCGCCGCCGTGTATCGCCCCGCCCTGGGCGGCAAGGCTGGCCCGGTCGGCACCAGTTGCGTG
AGCGGAAAGATGGCCGCTTCCCGGCCCTGCTGCAGGGAGCTCAAAATGGAGGACGCGGCGCTCGGGAGAG
CGGGCGGGTGAGTCACCCACACAAAGGAAAAGGGCCTTTCCGTCCTCAGCCGTCGCTTCATGTGACTCCA
CGGAGTACCGGGCGCCGTCCAGGCACCTCGATTAGTTCTCGAGCTTTTGGAGTACGTCGTCTTTAGGTTG
GGGGGAGGGGTTTTATGCGATGGAGTTTCCCCACACTGAGTGGGTGGAGACTGAAGTTAGGCCAGCTTGG
CACTTGATGTAATTCTCCTTGGAATTTGCCCTTTTTGAGTTTGGATCTTGGTTCATTCTCAAGCCTCAGA
CAGTGGTTCAAAGTTTTTTTCTTCCATTTCAGGTGTCGTGAAGCGGCCCTGCAGATATCAACAAGTTTGT
ACAAAAAAGCAGGCACCATGGAGCACATACAGGGAGCTTGGAAGACGATCAGCAATGGTTTTGGATTCAA
AGATGCCGTGTTTGATGGCTCCAGCTGCATCTCTCCTACAATAGTTCAGCAGTTTGGCTATCAGCGCCGG
GCATCAGATGATGGCAAACTCACAGATCCTTCTAAGACAAGCAACACTATCCGTGTTTTCTTGCCGAACA
AGCAAAGAACAGTGGTCAATGTGCGAAATGGAATGAGCTTGCATGACTGCCTTATGAAAGCACTCAAGGT
GAGGGGCCTGCAACCAGAGTGCTGTGCAGTGTTCAGACTTCTCCACGAACACAAAGGTAAAAAAGCACGC
TTAGATTGGAATACTGATGCTGCGTCTTTGATTGGAGAAGAACTTCAAGTAGATTTCCTGGATCATGTTC
CCATCACAACACACAACTTTGCTCGGAAGACGGCTCAGGGAATGGACTATTTGCATGCAAAGAACATCAT
CCATAGAGACATGAAATCCAACAATATATTTCTCCATGAAGGCTTAACAGTGAAAATTGGAGATTTTGGT
TTGGCAACAGTAAAGTCACGCTGGAGTGGTTCTCAGCAGGTTGAACAACCTACTGGCTCTGTCCTCTGGA
TGGCCCCAGAGGTGATCCGAATGCAGGATAACAACCCATTCAGTTTCCAGTCGGATGTCTACTCCTATGG
CATCGTATTGTATGAACTGATGACGGGGGAGCTTCCTTATTCTCACATCAACAACCGAGATCAGATCATC
TTCATGGTGGGCCGAGGATATGCCTCCCCAGATCTTAGTAAGCTATATAAGAACTGCCCCAAAGCAATGA
AGAGGCTGGTAGCTGACTGTGTGAAGAAAGTAAAGGAAGAGAGGCCTCTTTTTCCCCAGATCCTGTCTTC
CATTGAGCTGCTCCAACACTCTCTACCGAAGATCAACCGGAGCGCTTCCGAGCCATCCTTGCATCGGGCA
GCCCACACTGAGGATATCAATGCTTGCACGCTGACCACGTCCCCGAGGCTGCCTGTCTTCTAGAACCCAG
CTTTCTTGTACAAAGTGGTGATATCCAATTAACCCTCACTAAAGGTTTAAGTGAGTTATAGAAGTAGTAC
CCTATAGTGAGTCGTATTACCACCCAACTTTTCTATACAAAGTGGTTGATATCCAGCACAGTGGCGGCCG
CTCGAGTCTAGAGGGCCCGCGGTTCGAAGGTAAGCCTATCCCTAACCCTCTCCTCGGTCTCGATTCTACG
CGTACCGGTTAGTAATGAGATCCCTCCCCCCCCCCTAACGTTACTGGCCGAAGCCGCTTGGAATAAGGCC
GGTGTGCGTTTGTCTATATGTTATTTTCCACCATATTGCCGTCTTTTGGCAATGTGAGGGCCCGGAAACC
TGGCCCTGTCTTCTTGACGAGCATTCCTAGGGGTCTTTCCCCTCTCGCCAAAGGAATGCAAGGTCTGTTG
AATGTCGTGAAGGAAGCAGTTCCTCTGGAAGCTTCTTGAAGACAAACAACGTCTGTAGCGACCCTTTGCA
GGCAGCGGAACCCCCCACCTGGCGACAGGTGCCTCTGCGGCCAAAAGCCACGTGTATAAGATACACCTGC
AAAGGCGGCACAACCCCAGTGCCACGTTGTGAGTTGGATAGTTGTGGAAAGAGTCAAATGGCTCTCCTCA
AGCGTATTCAACAAGGGGCTGAAGGATGCCCAGAAGGTACCCCATTGTATGGGATCTGATCTGGGGCCTC
GGTGCACATGCTTTACATGTGTTTAGTCGAGGTTAAAAAAACGTCTAGGCCCCCCGAACCACGGGGACGT
GGTTTTCCTTTGAAAAACACGATGATAATATGGCCACACATATGACCGAGTACAAGCCCACGGTGCGCCT
CGCCACCCGCGACGACGTCCCCAGGGCCGTACGCACCCTCGCCGCCGCGTTCGCCGACTACCCCGCCACG
CGCCACACCGTCGATCCGGACCGCCACATCGAGCGGGTCACCGAGCTGCAAGAACTCTTCCTCACGCGCG
TCGGGCTCGACATCGGCAAGGTGTGGGTCGCGGACGACGGCGCCGCGGTGGCGGTCTGGACCACGCCGGA
GAGCGTCGAAGCGGGGGCGGTGTTCGCCGAGATCGGCCCGCGCATGGCCGAGTTGAGCGGTTCCCGGCTG
GCCGCGCAGCAACAGATGGAAGGCCTCCTGGCGCCGCACCGGCCCAAGGAGCCCGCGTGGTTCCTGGCCA
CCGTCGGCGTCTCGCCCGACCACCAGGGCAAGGGTCTGGGCAGCGCCGTCGTGCTCCCCGGAGTGGAGGC
GGCCGAGCGCGCCGGGGTGCCCGCCTTCCTGGAGACCTCCGCGCCCCGCAACCTCCCCTTCTACGAGCGG
CTCGGCTTCACCGTCACCGCCGACGTCGAGGTGCCCGAAGGACCGCGCACCTGGTGCATGACCCGCAAGC
CCGGTGCCTAAATCGATAGATCCTAATCAACCTCTGGATTACAAAATTTGTGAAAGATTGACTGGTATTC
TTAACTATGTTGCTCCTTTTACGCTATGTGGATACGCTGCTTTAATGCCTTTGTATCATGCTATTGCTTC
CCGTATGGCTTTCATTTTCTCCTCCTTGTATAAATCCTGGTTGCTGTCTCTTTATGAGGAGTTGTGGCCC
GTTGTCAGGCAACGTGGCGTGGTGTGCACTGTGTTTGCTGACGCAACCCCCACTGGTTGGGGCATTGCCA
CCACCTGTCAGCTCCTTTCCGGGACTTTCGCTTTCCCCCTCCCTATTGCCACGGCGGAACTCATCGCCGC
CTGCCTTGCCCGCTGCTGGACAGGGGCTCGGCTGTTGGGCACTGACAATTCCGTGGTGTTGTCGGGGAAA
TCATCGTCCTTTCCTTGGCTGCTCGCCTGTGTTGCCACCTGGATTCTGCGCGGGACGTCCTTCTGCTACG
TCCCTTCGGCCCTCAATCCAGCGGACCTTCCTTCCCGCGGCCTGCTGCCGGCTCTGCGGCCTCTTCCGCG
TCTTCGCCTTCGCCCTCAGACGAGTCGGATCTCCCTTTGGGCCGCCTCCCCGCCTGAGATCCTTTAAGAC
CAATGACTTACAAGGCAGCTGTAGATCTTAGCCACTTTTTAAAAGAAAAGGGGGGACTGGAAGGGCTAAT
TCACTCCCAACGAAGACAAGATCTGCTTTTTGCTTGTACTGGGTCTCTCTGGTTAGACCAGATCTGAGCC
TGGGAGCTCTCTGGCTAACTAGGGAACCCACTGCTTAAGCCTCAATAAAGCTTGCCTTGAGTGCTTCAAG
TAGTGTGTGCCCGTCTGTTGTGTGACTCTGGTAACTAGAGATCCCTCAGACCCTTTTAGTCAGTGTGGAA
AATCTCTAGCAGTAGTAGTTCATGTCATCTTATTATTCAGTATTTATAACTTGCAAAGAAATGAATATCA
GAGAGTGAGAGGCCCGGGTTAATTAAGGAAAGGGCTAGATCATTCTTGAAGACGAAAGGGCCTCGTGATA
CGCCTATTTTTATAGGTTAATGTCATGATAATAATGGTTTCTTAGACGTCAGGTGGCACTTTTCGGGGAA
ATGTGCGCGGAACCCCTATTTGTTTATTTTTCTAAATACATTCAAATATGTATCCGCTCATGAGACAATA
ACCCTGATAAATGCTTCAATAATATTGAAAAAGGAAGAGTATGAGTATTCAACATTTCCGTGTCGCCCTT
ATTCCCTTTTTTGCGGCATTTTGCCTTCCTGTTTTTGCTCACCCAGAAACGCTGGTGAAAGTAAAAGATG
CTGAAGATCAGTTGGGTGCACGAGTGGGTTACATCGAACTGGATCTCAACAGCGGTAAGATCCTTGAGAG
TTTTCGCCCCGAAGAACGTTTTCCAATGATGAGCACTTTTAAAGTTCTGCTATGTGGCGCGGTATTATCC
CGTGTTGACGCCGGGCAAGAGCAACTCGGTCGCCGCATACACTATTCTCAGAATGACTTGGTTGAGTACT
CACCAGTCACAGAAAAGCATCTTACGGATGGCATGACAGTAAGAGAATTATGCAGTGCTGCCATAACCAT
GAGTGATAACACTGCGGCCAACTTACTTCTGACAACGATCGGAGGACCGAAGGAGCTAACCGCTTTTTTG
CACAACATGGGGGATCATGTAACTCGCCTTGATCGTTGGGAACCGGAGCTGAATGAAGCCATACCAAACG
ACGAGCGTGACACCACGATGCCTGTAGCAATGGCAACAACGTTGCGCAAACTATTAACTGGCGAACTACT
TACTCTAGCTTCCCGGCAACAATTAATAGACTGGATGGAGGCGGATAAAGTTGCAGGACCACTTCTGCGC
TCGGCCCTTCCGGCTGGCTGGTTTATTGCTGATAAATCTGGAGCCGGTGAGCGTGGGTCTCGCGGTATCA
TTGCAGCACTGGGGCCAGATGGTAAGCCCTCCCGTATCGTAGTTATCTACACGACGGGGAGTCAGGCAAC
TATGGATGAACGAAATAGACAGATCGCTGAGATAGGTGCCTCACTGATTAAGCATTGGTAACTGTCAGAC
CAAGTTTACTCATATATACTTTAGATTGATTTAAAACTTCATTTTTAATTTAAAAGGATCTAGGTGAAGA
TCCTTTTTGATAATCTCATGACCAAAATCCCTTAACGTGAGTTTTCGTTCCACTGAGCGTCAGACCCCGT
AGAAAAGATCAAAGGATCTTCTTGAGATCCTTTTTTTCTGCGCGTAATCTGCTGCTTGCAAACAAAAAAA
CCACCGCTACCAGCGGTGGTTTGTTTGCCGGATCAAGAGCTACCAACTCTTTTTCCGAAGGTAACTGGCT
TCAGCAGAGCGCAGATACCAAATACTGTTCTTCTAGTGTAGCCGTAGTTAGGCCACCACTTCAAGAACTC
TGTAGCACCGCCTACATACCTCGCTCTGCTAATCCTGTTACCAGTGGCTGCTGCCAGTGGCGATAAGTCG
TGTCTTACCGGGTTGGACTCAAGACGATAGTTACCGGATAAGGCGCAGCGGTCGGGCTGAACGGGGGGTT
CGTGCACACAGCCCAGCTTGGAGCGAACGACCTACACCGAACTGAGATACCTACAGCGTGAGCTATGAGA
AAGCGCCACGCTTCCCGAAGGGAGAAAGGCGGACAGGTATCCGGTAAGCGGCAGGGTCGGAACAGGAGAG
CGCACGAGGGAGCTTCCAGGGGGAAACGCCTGGTATCTTTATAGTCCTGTCGGGTTTCGCCACCTCTGAC
TTGAGCGTCGATTTTTGTGATGCTCGTCAGGGGGGCGGAGCCTATGGAAAAACGCCAGCAACGCGGCCTT
TTTACGGTTCCTGGCCTTTTGCTGGCCTTTTGCTCACATGTTCTTTCCTGCGTTATCCCCTGATTCTGTG
GATAACCGTATTACCGCCTTTGAGTGAGCTGATACCGCTCGCCGCAGCCGAACGACCGAGCGCAGCGAGT
CAGTGAGCGAGGAAGCGGAAGAGCGCCCAATACGCAAACCGCCTCTCCCCGCGCGTTGGCCGATTCATTA
ATGCAGCAAGCTCATGGCTGACTAATTTTTTTTATTTATGCAGAGGCCGAGGCCGCCTCGGCCTCTGAGC
TATTCCAGAAGTAGTGAGGAGGCTTTTTTGGAGGCCTAGGCTTTTGCAAAAAGCTCCCCGTGGCACGACA
GGTTTCCCGACTGGAAAGCGGGCAGTGAGCGCAACGCAATTAATGTGAGTTAGCTCACTCATTAGGCACC
CCAGGCTTTACACTTTATGCTTCCGGCTCGTATGTTGTGTGGAATTGTGAGCGGATAACAATTTCACACA
GGAAACAGCTATGACATGATTACGAATTTCACAAATAAAGCATTTTTTTCACTGCATTCTAGTTGTGGTT
TGTCCAAACTCATCAATGTATCTTATCATGTCTGGATCAACTGGATAACTCAAGCTAACCAAAATCATCC
CAAACTTCCCACCCCATACCCTATTACCACTGCCAATTACCTGTGGTTTCATTTACTCTAAACCTGTGAT
TCCTCTGAATTATTTTCATTTTAAAGAAATTGTATTTGTTAAATATGTACTACAAACTTAGTAGT
Features (pLannotate 1.2.2; 30 found; start..end, strand, type, name):
    377..634     +  LTR            5' LTR (truncated): truncated 5' long terminal repeat (LTR) from HIV-1
    681..806     +  misc_feature   HIV-1 Ψ: packaging signal of human immunodeficiency virus type 1
    790..1128    +  CDS            HIV-1 gag (fragment): gag protein from human immunodeficiency virus 1; gag
   1303..1536    +  misc_feature   RRE: The Rev response element (RRE) of HIV-1 allows for Rev-dependent mRNA export from the nucleus to the cytoplasm.
   1913..2013    +  CDS            Rev (fragment): human immunodeficiency virus 1 (HIV-1) Rev protein; rev; enhances nuclear export of unspliced and incompletely spliced viral mRNAs
   2058..2175    +  misc_feature   cPPT/CTS: central polypurine tract and central termination sequence of HIV-1
   2223..3401    +  promoter       EF-1α promoter: strong constitutive promoter for human elongation factor EF-1α
   3422..3442    +  protein_bind   attB1: mutant version of attB; core recombination site for the Gateway® BP reaction BP Clonase™
   3448..4470    +  CDS            RAF1 (fragment): RAF1_HUMAN - Also known as RAF. Experimental evidence at protein level: Swiss-Prot protein existence level 1. Serine/threonine-protein kinase that acts as a regulatory link between the membrane-associated Ras GTPases and the MAPK/ERK cascade, and this critical regulatory link functions as a switch determining cell fate decisions including proliferation, differentiation, apoptosis, survival and oncogenic transformation. RAF1 activation initiates a mitogen-activated protein kinase (MAPK) cascade that comprises a sequential phosphorylation of the dual-specific MAPK kinases (MAP2K1/MEK1 and MAP2K2
   4475..4499    -  protein_bind   attB2: mutant version of attB; recombination site for the Gateway® BP reaction BP Clonase™
   4507..4525    +  promoter       T3 promoter: promoter for bacteriophage T3 RNA polymerase
   4551..4569    -  promoter       T7 promoter: promoter for bacteriophage T7 RNA polymerase
   4575..4593    -  protein_bind   attB4 (fragment): mutant version of attB; core recombination site for the Gateway® BP reaction BP Clonase™
   4649..4690    +  CDS            V5 tag: epitope tag from simian virus 5
   4816..5278    +  misc_feature   IRES: internal ribosome entry site (IRES) of the encephalomyocarditis virus (EMCV)
   5292..5889    +  CDS            PuroR (fragment): puromycin N-acetyltransferase; pac from Streptomyces; confers resistance to puromycin
   5905..6493    +  misc_feature   WPRE: woodchuck hepatitis virus posttranscriptional regulatory element
   6501..6566    +  CDS            nef (fragment): NEF_HV1Z2 - Experimental evidence at protein level: Swiss-Prot protein existence level 1. Extracellular Nef protein targets CD4(+) T-lymphocytes for apoptosis by interacting with CXCR4 surface receptors. From Human immunodeficiency virus type 1 group M subtype D (isolate Z2/CDC-Z34) (HIV-1).
   6568..6801    +  LTR            3' LTR (ΔU3): self-inactivating 3' long terminal repeat (LTR) from HIV-1
   7006..7110    +  promoter       AmpR promoter: bla
   7111..7971    +  CDS            AmpR: β-lactamase; bla; confers resistance to ampicillin, carbenicillin, and related antibiotics
   8142..8730    +  rep_origin     ori: high-copy-number ColE1/pMB1/pBR322/pUC origin of replication
   8913..8967    +  CDS            lacI (fragment): lac repressor; lacI; The lac repressor binds to the lac operator to inhibit transcription in E. coli. This inhibition can be relieved by adding lactose or isopropyl-β-D-thiogalactopyranoside (IPTG).
   8973..9066    +  rep_origin     SV40 ori (fragment): SV40 origin of replication
   9091..9128    +  CDS            lacI (fragment): lac repressor; lacI; The lac repressor binds to the lac operator to inhibit transcription in E. coli. This inhibition can be relieved by adding lactose or isopropyl-β-D-thiogalactopyranoside (IPTG).
   9141..9162    +  protein_bind   CAP binding site: CAP binding activates transcription in the presence of cAMP. E. coli catabolite activator protein
   9177..9207    +  promoter       lac promoter: promoter for the E. coli lac operon
   9215..9231    +  protein_bind   lac operator: The lac repressor binds to the lac operator to inhibit transcription in E. coli. This inhibition can be relieved by adding lactose or isopropyl-β-D-thiogalactopyranoside (IPTG). lac repressor encoded by lacI
   9265..9348    +  polyA_signal   SV40 poly(A) signal (fragment): SV40 polyadenylation signal
   9515..329     +  CDS            nef (fragment) (across the origin): NEF_HV1BR - Experimental evidence at protein level: Swiss-Prot protein existence level 1. Extracellular Nef protein targets CD4(+) T-lymphocytes for apoptosis by interacting with CXCR4 surface receptors (PubMed:14990729). From Human immunodeficiency virus type 1 group M subtype B (isolate BRU/LAI) (HIV-1).
