[The description below was written by a language model from this plasmid's Addgene catalogue record and pLannotate feature annotations shown in this document.]
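Description:
pHAGE-RAF1-L136I is an HIV-1-based lentiviral expression plasmid built on the pHAGE backbone and carrying human RAF1 (also called CRAF or c-Raf) with the L136I substitution. RAF1 is the serine/threonine kinase that links Ras GTPases to the MEK/ERK cascade. In bacteria the plasmid is maintained through a high-copy ColE1/pUC-type origin and selected with ampicillin via the β-lactamase gene.

The viral portion runs from a truncated 5' LTR through the Ψ packaging signal with a gag fragment, the Rev response element and the cPPT/CTS. It ends in a ΔU3 self-inactivating 3' LTR, so the integrated provirus does not drive transcription from its own LTR. Between these elements, the EF-1α promoter drives the RAF1 open reading frame, which is flanked by attB1 and attB2 sites left by Gateway recombination. Downstream lie short T3 and T7 promoter sequences, a V5 epitope tag annotation, an EMCV IRES followed by the puromycin N-acetyltransferase gene, and a WPRE that enhances transcript expression. The IRES allows puromycin resistance to be translated from the same transcript as RAF1, so transduced mammalian cells can be selected with puromycin. Whether the V5 tag is fused in frame to RAF1 cannot be determined from the record. The automated annotation also marks only a roughly 1 kb RAF1 fragment between the att sites, which is shorter than expected for a full-length coding sequence, and the catalogue entry does not comment on this.

The stated purpose is lentiviral expression of the L136I variant, and the associated study concerns systematic functional annotation of somatic cancer mutations.
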