Addgene plasmid #116654: pHAGE-RAF1-L136I
Purpose: Lentiviral expression of RAF1 L136I
Depositing lab: Gordon Mills & Kenneth Scott. Publication: Systematic Functional Annotation of Somatic Mutations in Cancer. Ng PK, Li J, Jeong KJ, Shao S, Chen H, Tsang YH, Sengupta S, Wang Z, Bhavana VH, Tran R, Soewito S, Minussi DC, Moreno D, Kong K, Dogruluk T, Lu H, Gao J, Tokheim C, Zhou DC, Johnson AM, Zeng J, Ip CKM, Ju Z, Wester M, Yu S, Li Y, Vellano CP, Schultz N, Karchin R, Ding L, Lu Y, Cheung LWT, Chen K, Shaw KR, Meric-Bernstam F, Scott KL, Yi S, Sahni N, Liang H, Mills GB. Cancer Cell. 2018 Mar 12;33(3):450-462.e10. doi: 10.1016/j.ccell.2018.01.021. PubMed 29533785.
Backbone
  Vector backbone: pHAGE
  Vector type: Lentiviral
Growth in bacteria
  Bacterial resistance: Ampicillin, 100 μg/mL
  Growth temperature: 37°C
  Growth strain: Stbl3
  Copy number: High Copy
Gene/Insert
  Gene/Insert name: RAF1
  Species: H. sapiens (human)
  Mutation: L136I
  Entrez Gene: RAF1 (a.k.a. CMD1NN, CRAF, NS5, Raf-1, c-Raf)
  Cloning method: Gateway Cloning
Terms and licenses: Academic/Nonprofit Terms; Industry Terms: Not Available to Industry
How to cite: pHAGE-RAF1-L136I was a gift from Gordon Mills & Kenneth Scott (Addgene plasmid # 116654)
