>Addgene plasmid #116654 | pHAGE-RAF1-L136I | depositor partial sequence | sequence record 219529 | insert
ATGGAGCACATACAGGGAGCTTGGAAGACGATCAGCAATGGTTTTGGATTCAAAGATGCCGTGTTTGATG
GCTCCAGCTGCATCTCTCCTACAATAGTTCAGCAGTTTGGCTATCAGCGCCGGGCATCAGATGATGGCAA
ACTCACAGATCCTTCTAAGACAAGCAACACTATCCGTGTTTTCTTGCCGAACAAGCAAAGAACAGTGGTC
AATGTGCGAAATGGAATGAGCTTGCATGACTGCCTTATGAAAGCACTCAAGGTGAGGGGCCTGCAACCAG
AGTGCTGTGCAGTGTTCAGACTTCTCCACGAACACAAAGGTAAAAAAGCACGCTTAGATTGGAATACTGA
TGCTGCGTCTTTGATTGGAGAAGAACTTCAAGTAGATTTCCTGGATCATGTTCCCATCACAACACACAAC
TTTGCTCGGAAGACGTTCCTGAAGCTTGCCTTCTGTGACATCTGTCAGAAATTCCTGCTCAATGGATTTC
GATGTCAGACTTGTGGCTACAAATTTCATGAGCACTGTAGCACCAAAGTACCTACTATGTGTGTGGACTG
GAGTAACATCAGACAACTCTTATTGTTTCCAAATTCCACTATTGGTGATAGTGGAGTCCCAGCACTACCT
TCTTTGACTATGCGTCGTATGCGAGAGTCTGTTTCCAGGATGCCTGTTAGTTCTCAGCACAGATATTCTA
CACCTCACGCCTTCACCTTTAACACCTCCAGTCCCTCATCTGAAGGTTCCCTCTCCCAGAGGCAGAGGTC
GACATCCACACCTAATGTCCACATGGTCAGCACCACCCTGCCTGTGGACAGCAGGATGATTGAGGATGCA
ATTCGAAGTCACAGCGAATCAGCCTCACCTTCAGCCCTGTCCAGTAGCCCCAACAATCTGAGCCCAACAG
GCTGGTCACAGCCGAAAACCCCCGTGCCAGCACAAAGAGAGCGGGCACCAGTATCTGGGACCCAGGAGAA
AAACAAAATTAGGCCTCGTGGACAGAGAGATTCAAGCTATTATTGGGAAATAGAAGCCAGTGAAGTGATG
CTGTCCACTCGGATTGGGTCAGGCTCTTTTGGAACTGTTTATAAGGGTAAATGGCACGGAGATGTTGCAG
TAAAGATCCTAAAGGTTGTCGACCCAACCCCAGAGCAATTCCAGGCCTTCAGGAATGAGGTGGCTGTTCT
GCGCAAAACACGGCATGTGAACATTCTGCTTTTCATGGGGTACATGACAAAGGACAACCTGGCAATTGTG
ACCCAGTGGTGCGAGGGCAGCAGCCTCTACAAACACCTGCATGTCCAGGAGACCAAGTTTCAGATGTTCC
AGCTAATTGACATTGCCCGGCAGACGGCTCAGGGAATGGACTATTTGCATGCAAAGAACATCATCCATAG
AGACATGAAATCCAACAATATATTTCTCCATGAAGGCTTAACAGTGAAAATTGGAGATTTTGGTTTGGCA
ACAGTAAAGTCACGCTGGAGTGGTTCTCAGCAGGTTGAACAACCTACTGGCTCTGTCCTCTGGATGGCCC
CAGAGGTGATCCGAATGCAGGATAACAACCCATTCAGTTTCCAGTCGGATGTCTACTCCTATGGCATCGT
ATTGTATGAACTGATGACGGGGGAGCTTCCTTATTCTCACATCAACAACCGAGATCAGATCATCTTCATG
GTGGGCCGAGGATATGCCTCCCCAGATCTTAGTAAGCTATATAAGAACTGCCCCAAAGCAATGAAGAGGC
TGGTAGCTGACTGTGTGAAGAAAGTAAAGGAAGAGAGGCCTCTTTTTCCCCAGATCCTGTCTTCCATTGA
GCTGCTCCAACACTCTCTACCGAAGATCAACCGGAGCGCTTCCGAGCCATCCTTGCATCGGGCAGCCCAC
ACTGAGGATATCAATGCTTGCACGCTGACCACGTCCCCGAGGCTGCCTGTCTTCTAG
